Addgene plasmid #155065: pLCHKO_PDPR_exon_deletion_1
Purpose: Lentiviral plasmid for expressing U6 driven hybrid guide (hg)RNA for deletion of PDPR exon using SpCas9 and LbCas12a nucleases (CHyMErA system)
Depositing lab: Benjamin Blencowe & Jason Moffat. Depositing organization: University of Toronto. Publication: Genetic interaction mapping and exon-resolution functional genomics with a hybrid Cas9-Cas12a platform. Gonatopoulos-Pournatzis T, Aregger M, Brown KR, Farhangmehr S, Braunschweig U, Ward HN, Ha KCH, Weiss A, Billmann M, Durbic T, Myers CL, Blencowe BJ, Moffat J. Nat Biotechnol. 2020 May;38(5):638-648. doi: 10.1038/s41587-020-0437-z. Epub 2020 Mar 16. PubMed 32249828.
Backbone
  Vector backbone: pLCHKO
  Backbone size w/o insert (bp): 7481
  Vector type: Mammalian Expression, Lentiviral, CRISPR
  Selectable markers: Puromycin
Growth in bacteria
  Bacterial resistance: Ampicillin, 100 μg/mL
  Growth temperature: 30°C
  Growth strain: NEB Stable
  Copy number: High Copy
Gene/Insert
  Gene/Insert name: (hg)RNA for deletion of PDPR exon using SpCas9 and LbCas12a nucleases
  gRNA/shRNA sequence: AGCAGAACACTAGAAATAAGgtttcagagctatgctggaaacagcatagcaagttgaaataaggctagtccgttatcaacttgaaaaagtggcaccgagtcggtgctaatttctactaagtgtagatTATGAACTGCACCACTGTAGCTG
  Species: H. sapiens (human)
  Insert size (bp): 150
  Promoter: U6
  Cloning method: Restriction Enzyme; 5′ cloning site BfuAI (destroyed during cloning); 3′ cloning site BfuAI (destroyed during cloning)
  Sequencing primers: 5′ actatcatatgcttaccgtaac
Terms and licenses: Academic/Nonprofit Terms; Industry Terms: Not Available to Industry
Depositor comments: U6-driven hgRNA cassette encoded on anti-sense strand
How to cite: pLCHKO_PDPR_exon_deletion_1 was a gift from Benjamin Blencowe & Jason Moffat (Addgene plasmid # 155065 ; http://n2t.net/addgene:155065 ; RRID:Addgene_155065)
