[The description below was written by a language model from this plasmid's Addgene catalogue record and pLannotate feature annotations shown in this document.]
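Description:
pLCHKO_PDPR_exon_deletion_1 is a third-generation-style, self-inactivating HIV-1 lentiviral transfer plasmid built on the pLCHKO backbone for use in the CHyMErA system, which combines SpCas9 and LbCas12a nucleases. In bacteria it is maintained through a high-copy ColE1/pUC-type origin and selected with ampicillin via the β-lactamase gene. The backbone also carries an f1 origin, an SV40 origin and poly(A) signal, and remnants of a lac/lacZα cloning region with T3 and T7 promoters. The viral genome is transcribed from an RSV promoter fused to a truncated 5' LTR. It contains the Ψ packaging signal with a gag fragment, the RRE for Rev-dependent nuclear export, a cPPT/CTS, a WPRE and a ΔU3 3' LTR. Packaging functions are therefore expected to be supplied in trans.

The payload is a roughly 150 bp hybrid guide RNA (hgRNA) expressed from a human U6 RNA polymerase III promoter. It was cloned between BfuAI sites that were destroyed in the process, and it is encoded on the antisense strand relative to the viral genome, as both the depositor comment and the feature table indicate. According to the record, the hgRNA fuses a Cas9 spacer and SpCas9 tracrRNA scaffold to an LbCas12a direct repeat and a second spacer. In the CHyMErA design, Cas12a's own RNA-processing activity separates the two guides, so a single transcript directs two cuts. Here the pair of guides is intended to delete an exon of human PDPR. A downstream hPGK promoter drives puromycin N-acetyltransferase, allowing selection of transduced mammalian cells. The nucleases themselves are not encoded on this plasmid and must be provided separately, and the record does not specify which PDPR exon is targeted.
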