Features (pLannotate 1.2.2; 27 found; start..end, strand, type, name):
      1..181     +  LTR            5' LTR (truncated): truncated 5' long terminal repeat (LTR) from HIV-1
    228..353     +  misc_feature   HIV-1 Ψ: packaging signal of human immunodeficiency virus type 1
    337..700     +  CDS            HIV-1 gag (fragment): gag protein from human immunodeficiency virus 1; gag
    846..1079    +  misc_feature   RRE: The Rev response element (RRE) of HIV-1 allows for Rev-dependent mRNA export from the nucleus to the cytoplasm.
   1456..1482    +  CDS            Rev (fragment): human immunodeficiency virus 1 (HIV-1) Rev protein; rev; enhances nuclear export of unspliced and incompletely spliced viral mRNAs
   1544..1611    -  misc_RNA       tracrRNA (fragment): trans-activating CRISPR RNA for the Streptococcus pyogenes CRISPR/Cas9 system
   1659..1899    -  promoter       U6 promoter: RNA polymerase III promoter for human U6 snRNA
   1941..2058    +  misc_feature   cPPT/CTS: central polypurine tract and central termination sequence of HIV-1
   2117..2617    +  promoter       hPGK promoter: human phosphoglycerate kinase 1 promoter
   2639..3238    +  CDS            PuroR (fragment): puromycin N-acetyltransferase; pac from Streptomyces; confers resistance to puromycin
   3254..3842    +  misc_feature   WPRE: woodchuck hepatitis virus posttranscriptional regulatory element
   3893..3912    +  misc_feature   cPPT/CTS (fragment): central polypurine tract and central termination sequence of HIV-1
   3914..4147    +  LTR            3' LTR (ΔU3): self-inactivating 3' long terminal repeat (LTR) from HIV-1
   4225..4346    +  polyA_signal   SV40 poly(A) signal: SV40 polyadenylation signal
   4386..4521    +  rep_origin     SV40 ori: SV40 origin of replication
   4542..4560    -  promoter       T7 promoter: promoter for bacteriophage T7 RNA polymerase
   4568..4723    +  CDS            lacZα (fragment): LacZα fragment of β-galactosidase; lacZ fragment
   4728..5156    +  rep_origin     f1 ori (sequence partly withheld): f1 bacteriophage origin of replication; arrow indicates direction of (+) strand synthesis
   5209..5313    +  promoter       AmpR promoter: bla
   5314..6174    +  CDS            AmpR: β-lactamase; bla; confers resistance to ampicillin, carbenicillin, and related antibiotics
   6345..6933    +  rep_origin     ori: high-copy-number ColE1/pMB1/pBR322/pUC origin of replication
   7116..7208    +  CDS            lacI (fragment): lac repressor; lacI; The lac repressor binds to the lac operator to inhibit transcription in E. coli. This inhibition can be relieved by adding lactose or isopropyl-β-D-thiogalactopyranoside (IPTG).
   7221..7242    +  protein_bind   CAP binding site: CAP binding activates transcription in the presence of cAMP. E. coli catabolite activator protein
   7257..7287    +  promoter       lac promoter: promoter for the E. coli lac operon
   7295..7311    +  protein_bind   lac operator: The lac repressor binds to the lac operator to inhibit transcription in E. coli. This inhibition can be relieved by adding lactose or isopropyl-β-D-thiogalactopyranoside (IPTG). lac repressor encoded by lacI
   7356..7374    +  promoter       T3 promoter: promoter for bacteriophage T3 RNA polymerase
   7402..7628    +  promoter       RSV promoter: Rous sarcoma virus enhancer/promoter
>Addgene plasmid #155065 | pLCHKO_PDPR_exon_deletion_1 | addgene full sequence | sequence record 306831 | Addgene NGS Result
GGGTCTCTCTGGTTAGACCAGATCTGAGCCTGGGAGCTCTCTGGCTAACTAGGGAACCCACTGCTTAAGC
CTCAATAAAGCTTGCCTTGAGTGCTTCAAGTAGTGTGTGCCCGTCTGTTGTGTGACTCTGGTAACTAGAG
ATCCCTCAGACCCTTTTAGTCAGTGTGGAAAATCTCTAGCAGTGGCGCCCGAACAGGGACTTGAAAGCGA
AAGGGAAACCAGAGGAGCTCTCTCGACGCAGGACTCGGCTTGCTGAAGCGCGCACGGCAAGAGGCGAGGG
GCGGCGACTGGTGAGTACGCCAAAAATTTTGACTAGCGGAGGCTAGAAGGAGAGAGATGGGTGCGAGAGC
GTCAGTATTAAGCGGGGGAGAATTAGATCGCGATGGGAAAAAATTCGGTTAAGGCCAGGGGGAAAGAAAA
AATATAAATTAAAACATATAGTATGGGCAAGCAGGGAGCTAGAACGATTCGCAGTTAATCCTGGCCTGTT
AGAAACATCAGAAGGCTGTAGACAAATACTGGGACAGCTACAACCATCCCTTCAGACAGGATCAGAAGAA
CTTAGATCATTATATAATACAGTAGCAACCCTCTATTGTGTGCATCAAAGGATAGAGATAAAAGACACCA
AGGAAGCTTTAGACAAGATAGAGGAAGAGCAAAACAAAAGTAAGACCACCGCACAGCAAGCGGCCGCTGA
TCTTCAGACCTGGAGGAGGAGATATGAGGGACAATTGGAGAAGTGAATTATATAAATATAAAGTAGTAAA
AATTGAACCATTAGGAGTAGCACCCACCAAGGCAAAGAGAAGAGTGGTGCAGAGAGAAAAAAGAGCAGTG
GGAATAGGAGCTTTGTTCCTTGGGTTCTTGGGAGCAGCAGGAAGCACTATGGGCGCAGCGTCAATGACGC
TGACGGTACAGGCCAGACAATTATTGTCTGGTATAGTGCAGCAGCAGAACAATTTGCTGAGGGCTATTGA
GGCGCAACAGCATCTGTTGCAACTCACAGTCTGGGGCATCAAGCAGCTCCAGGCAAGAATCCTGGCTGTG
GAAAGATACCTAAAGGATCAACAGCTCCTGGGGATTTGGGGTTGCTCTGGAAAACTCATTTGCACCACTG
CTGTGCCTTGGAATGCTAGTTGGAGTAATAAATCTCTGGAACAGATTTGGAATCACACGACCTGGATGGA
GTGGGACAGAGAAATTAACAATTACACAAGCTTAATACACTCCTTAATTGAAGAATCGCAAAACCAGCAA
GAAAAGAATGAACAAGAATTATTGGAATTAGATAAATGGGCAAGTTTGTGGAATTGGTTTAACATAACAA
ATTGGCTGTGGTATATAAAATTATTCATAATGATAGTAGGAGGCTTGGTAGGTTTAAGAATAGTTTTTGC
TGTACTTTCTATAGTGAATAGAGTTAGGCAGGGATATTCACCATTATCGTTTCAGACCCACCTCCCAACC
CCGAGGGGACCCAGAGAATTCAAAAAAAACAGCTACAGTGGTGCAGTTCATAATCTACACTTAGTAGAAA
TTAGCACCGACTCGGTGCCACTTTTTCAAGTTGATAACGGACTAGCCTTATTTCAACTTGCTATGCTGTT
TCCAGCATAGCTCTGAAACCTTATTTCTAGTGTTCTGCTCGGTACCTCGTCCTTTCCACAAGATATATAA
AGCCAAGAAATCGAAATACTTTCAAGTTACGGTAAGCATATGATAGTCCATTTTAAAACATAATTTTAAA
ACTGCAAACTACCCAAGAAATTATTACTTTCTACGTCACGTATTTTGTACTAATATCTTTGTGTTTACAG
TCAAATTAATTCTAATTATCTCTCTAACAGCCTTGTATCGTATATGCAAATATGAAGGAATCATGGGAAA
TAGGCCCTCGAATTCTAGATCTTGAGACAAATGGCAGTATTCATCCACAATTTTAAAAGAAAAGGGGGGA
TTGGGGGGTACAGTGCAGGGGAAAGAATAGTAGACATAATAGCAACAGACATACAAACTAAAGAATTACA
AAAACAAATTACAAAAATTCAAAATTTTCGGGTTTATTACAGGGACAGCAGAGATCCACTTTGGCGCCGG
CTCGAGGGGGCCCGGGTTGCGCCTTTTCCAAGGCAGCCCTGGGTTTGCGCAGGGACGCGGCTGCTCTGGG
CGTGGTTCCGGGAAACGCAGCGGCGCCGACCCTGGGTCTCGCACATTCTTCACGTCCGTTCGCAGCGTCA
CCCGGATCTTCGCCGCTACCCTTGTGGGCCCCCCGGCGACGCTTCCTGCTCCGCCCCTAAGTCGGGAAGG
TTCCTTGCGGTTCGCGGCGTGCCGGACGTGACAAACGGAAGCCGCAGCTCACACTAGTACCCTCGCAGAC
GGACAGCGCCAGGGAGCAATGGCAGCGCGCCGACCGCGATGGGCTGTGGCCAATAGCGGCTGCTCAGCAG
GGCGCGCCGAGAGCAGCGGCCGGGAAGGGGCGGTGCGGGAGGCGGGGTGTGGGGCGGTAGTGTGGGCCCT
GTTCCTGCCCGCGCGGTGTTCCGCATTCTGCAAGCCTCCGGAGCGCACGTCGGCAGTCGGCTCCCTCGTT
GACCGAATCACCGACCTCTCTCCCCAGGGGGATCCACCGGAGCTTACCATGACCGAGTACAAGCCCACGG
TGCGCCTCGCCACCCGCGACGACGTCCCCAGGGCCGTACGCACCCTCGCCGCCGCGTTCGCCGACTACCC
CGCCACGCGCCACACCGTCGATCCGGACCGCCACATCGAGCGGGTCACCGAGCTGCAAGAACTCTTCCTC
ACGCGCGTCGGGCTCGACATCGGCAAGGTGTGGGTCGCGGACGACGGCGCCGCCGTGGCGGTCTGGACCA
CGCCGGAGAGCGTCGAAGCGGGGGCGGTGTTCGCCGAGATCGGCCCGCGCATGGCCGAGTTGAGCGGTTC
CCGGCTGGCCGCGCAGCAACAGATGGAAGGCCTCCTGGCGCCGCACCGGCCCAAGGAGCCCGCGTGGTTC
CTGGCCACCGTCGGTGTTTCGCCCGACCACCAGGGCAAGGGTCTGGGCAGCGCCGTCGTGCTCCCCGGAG
TGGAGGCGGCCGAGCGCGCCGGGGTGCCCGCCTTCCTGGAGACCTCCGCGCCCCGCAACCTCCCCTTCTA
CGAGCGGCTCGGCTTCACCGTCACCGCCGACGTCGAGGTGCCCGAAGGACCGCGCACCTGGTGCATGACC
CGCAAGCCCGGTGCCTGAACGCGTTAAGTCGACAATCAACCTCTGGATTACAAAATTTGTGAAAGATTGA
CTGGTATTCTTAACTATGTTGCTCCTTTTACGCTATGTGGATACGCTGCTTTAATGCCTTTGTATCATGC
TATTGCTTCCCGTATGGCTTTCATTTTCTCCTCCTTGTATAAATCCTGGTTGCTGTCTCTTTATGAGGAG
TTGTGGCCCGTTGTCAGGCAACGTGGCGTGGTGTGCACTGTGTTTGCTGACGCAACCCCCACTGGTTGGG
GCATTGCCACCACCTGTCAGCTCCTTTCCGGGACTTTCGCTTTCCCCCTCCCTATTGCCACGGCGGAACT
CATCGCCGCCTGCCTTGCCCGCTGCTGGACAGGGGCTCGGCTGTTGGGCACTGACAATTCCGTGGTGTTG
TCGGGGAAATCATCGTCCTTTCCTTGGCTGCTCGCCTGTGTTGCCACCTGGATTCTGCGCGGGACGTCCT
TCTGCTACGTCCCTTCGGCCCTCAATCCAGCGGACCTTCCTTCCCGCGGCCTGCTGCCGGCTCTGCGGCC
TCTTCCGCGTCTTCGCCTTCGCCCTCAGACGAGTCGGATCTCCCTTTGGGCCGCCTCCCCGCGTCGACTT
TAAGACCAATGACTTACAAGGCAGCTGTAGATCTTAGCCACTTTTTAAAAGAAAAGGGGGGACTGGAAGG
GCTAATTCACTCCCAACGAAGACAAGATCTGCTTTTTGCTTGTACTGGGTCTCTCTGGTTAGACCAGATC
TGAGCCTGGGAGCTCTCTGGCTAACTAGGGAACCCACTGCTTAAGCCTCAATAAAGCTTGCCTTGAGTGC
TTCAAGTAGTGTGTGCCCGTCTGTTGTGTGACTCTGGTAACTAGAGATCCCTCAGACCCTTTTAGTCAGT
GTGGAAAATCTCTAGCAGTACGTATAGTAGTTCATGTCATCTTATTATTCAGTATTTATAACTTGCAAAG
AAATGAATATCAGAGAGTGAGAGGAACTTGTTTATTGCAGCTTATAATGGTTACAAATAAAGCAATAGCA
TCACAAATTTCACAAATAAAGCATTTTTTTCACTGCATTCTAGTTGTGGTTTGTCCAAACTCATCAATGT
ATCTTATCATGTCTGGCTCTAGCTATCCCGCCCCTAACTCCGCCCATCCCGCCCCTAACTCCGCCCAGTT
CCGCCCATTCTCCGCCCCATGGCTGACTAATTTTTTTTATTTATGCAGAGGCCGAGGCCGCCTCGGCCTC
TGAGCTATTCCAGAAGTAGTGAGGAGGCTTTTTTGGAGGCCTAGGGACGTACCCAATTCGCCCTATAGTG
AGTCGTATTACGCGCGCTCACTGGCCGTCGTTTTACAACGTCGTGACTGGGAAAACCCTGGCGTTACCCA
ACTTAATCGCCTTGCAGCACATCCCCCTTTCGCCAGCTGGCGTAATAGCGAAGAGGCCCGCACCGATCGC
CCTTCCCAACAGTTGCGCAGCCTGAATGGCGAATGGG
[124 nt withheld, positions 4728-4851]
C
[91 nt withheld, positions 4853-4943]
A
[49 nt withheld, positions 4945-4993]
CCTTTGACGTTGGAGTCCACGTTCTTT
[37 nt withheld, positions 5021-5057]
ACCCTATCTCGGTCTATTCTTTTGATTTATAAGGGATTTTGCCGATTTCGGCCTATTGGTTAAAAAATGA
GCTGATTTAACAAAAATTTAACGCGAATTTTAACAAAATATTAACGCTTACAATTTAGGTGGCACTTTTC
GGGGAAATGTGCGCGGAACCCCTATTTGTTTATTTTTCTAAATACATTCAAATATGTATCCGCTCATGAG
ACAATAACCCTGATAAATGCTTCAATAATATTGAAAAAGGAAGAGTATGAGTATTCAACATTTCCGTGTC
GCCCTTATTCCCTTTTTTGCGGCATTTTGCCTTCCTGTTTTTGCTCACCCAGAAACGCTGGTGAAAGTAA
AAGATGCTGAAGATCAGTTGGGTGCACGAGTGGGTTACATCGAACTGGATCTCAACAGCGGTAAGATCCT
TGAGAGTTTTCGCCCCGAAGAACGTTTTCCAATGATGAGCACTTTTAAAGTTCTGCTATGTGGCGCGGTA
TTATCCCGTATTGACGCCGGGCAAGAGCAACTCGGTCGCCGCATACACTATTCTCAGAATGACTTGGTTG
AGTACTCACCAGTCACAGAAAAGCATCTTACGGATGGCATGACAGTAAGAGAATTATGCAGTGCTGCCAT
AACCATGAGTGATAACACTGCGGCCAACTTACTTCTGACAACGATCGGAGGACCGAAGGAGCTAACCGCT
TTTTTGCACAACATGGGGGATCATGTAACTCGCCTTGATCGTTGGGAACCGGAGCTGAATGAAGCCATAC
CAAACGACGAGCGTGACACCACGATGCCTGTAGCAATGGCAACAACGTTGCGCAAACTATTAACTGGCGA
ACTACTTACTCTAGCTTCCCGGCAACAATTAATAGACTGGATGGAGGCGGATAAAGTTGCAGGACCACTT
CTGCGCTCGGCCCTTCCGGCTGGCTGGTTTATTGCTGATAAATCTGGAGCCGGTGAGCGTGGGTCTCGCG
GTATCATTGCAGCACTGGGGCCAGATGGTAAGCCCTCCCGTATCGTAGTTATCTACACGACGGGGAGTCA
GGCAACTATGGATGAACGAAATAGACAGATCGCTGAGATAGGTGCCTCACTGATTAAGCATTGGTAACTG
TCAGACCAAGTTTACTCATATATACTTTAGATTGATTTAAAACTTCATTTTTAATTTAAAAGGATCTAGG
TGAAGATCCTTTTTGATAATCTCATGACCAAAATCCCTTAACGTGAGTTTTCGTTCCACTGAGCGTCAGA
CCCCGTAGAAAAGATCAAAGGATCTTCTTGAGATCCTTTTTTTCTGCGCGTAATCTGCTGCTTGCAAACA
AAAAAACCACCGCTACCAGCGGTGGTTTGTTTGCCGGATCAAGAGCTACCAACTCTTTTTCCGAAGGTAA
CTGGCTTCAGCAGAGCGCAGATACCAAATACTGTTCTTCTAGTGTAGCCGTAGTTAGGCCACCACTTCAA
GAACTCTGTAGCACCGCCTACATACCTCGCTCTGCTAATCCTGTTACCAGTGGCTGCTGCCAGTGGCGAT
AAGTCGTGTCTTACCGGGTTGGACTCAAGACGATAGTTACCGGATAAGGCGCAGCGGTCGGGCTGAACGG
GGGGTTCGTGCACACAGCCCAGCTTGGAGCGAACGACCTACACCGAACTGAGATACCTACAGCGTGAGCT
ATGAGAAAGCGCCACGCTTCCCGAAGGGAGAAAGGCGGACAGGTATCCGGTAAGCGGCAGGGTCGGAACA
GGAGAGCGCACGAGGGAGCTTCCAGGGGGAAACGCCTGGTATCTTTATAGTCCTGTCGGGTTTCGCCACC
TCTGACTTGAGCGTCGATTTTTGTGATGCTCGTCAGGGGGGCGGAGCCTATGGAAAAACGCCAGCAACGC
GGCCTTTTTACGGTTCCTGGCCTTTTGCTGGCCTTTTGCTCACATGTTCTTTCCTGCGTTATCCCCTGAT
TCTGTGGATAACCGTATTACCGCCTTTGAGTGAGCTGATACCGCTCGCCGCAGCCGAACGACCGAGCGCA
GCGAGTCAGTGAGCGAGGAAGCGGAAGAGCGCCCAATACGCAAACCGCCTCTCCCCGCGCGTTGGCCGAT
TCATTAATGCAGCTGGCACGACAGGTTTCCCGACTGGAAAGCGGGCAGTGAGCGCAACGCAATTAATGTG
AGTTAGCTCACTCATTAGGCACCCCAGGCTTTACACTTTATGCTTCCGGCTCGTATGTTGTGTGGAATTG
TGAGCGGATAACAATTTCACACAGGAAACAGCTATGACCATGATTACGCCAAGCGCGCAATTAACCCTCA
CTAAAGGGAACAAAAGCTGGAGCTGCAAGCTTAATGTAGTCTTATGCAATACTCTTGTAGTCTTGCAACA
TGGTAACGATGAGTTAGCAACATGCCTTACAAGGAGAGAAAAAGCACCGTGCATGCCGATTGGTGGAAGT
AAGGTGGTACGATCGTGCCTTATTAGGAAGGCAACAGACGGGTCTGACATGGATTGGACGAACCACTGAA
TTGCCGCATTGCAGAGATATTGTATTTAAGTGCCTAGCTCGATACATAAAC
